>Addgene plasmid #46023 | pMUH_unc84_2XGFP | addgene full sequence | sequence record 362680 | Addgene NGS Result
GACTCAGGTGGCACTTTTCGGGGAAATGTGCGCGGAACCCCTATTTGTTTATTTTTCTAAATACATTCAA
ATATGTATCCGCTCATGAGACAATAACCCTGATAAATGCTTCAATAATATTGAAAAAGGAAGAGTATGAG
TATTCAACATTTCCGTGTCGCCCTTATTCCCTTTTTTGCGGCATTTTGCCTTCCTGTTTTTGCTCACCCA
GAAACGCTGGTGAAAGTAAAAGATGCTGAAGATCAGTTGGGTGCACGAGTGGGTTACATCGAACTGGATC
TCAACAGCGGTAAGATCCTTGAGAGTTTTCGCCCCGAAGAACGTTTTCCAATGATGAGCACTTTTAAAGT
TCTGCTATGTGGCGCGGTATTATCCCGTATTGACGCCGGGCAAGAGCAACTCGGTCGCCGCATACACTAT
TCTCAGAATGACTTGGTTGAGTACTCACCAGTCACAGAAAAGCATCTTACGGATGGCATGACAGTAAGAG
AATTATGCAGTGCTGCCATAACCATGAGTGATAACACTGCGGCCAACTTACTTCTGACAACGATCGGAGG
ACCGAAGGAGCTAACCGCTTTTTTGCACAACATGGGGGATCATGTAACTCGCCTTGATCGTTGGGAACCG
GAGCTGAATGAAGCCATACCAAACGACGAGCGTGACACCACGATGCCTGTAGCAATGGCAACAACGTTGC
GCAAACTATTAACTGGCGAACTACTTACTCTAGCTTCCCGGCAACAATTAATAGACTGGATGGAGGCGGA
TAAAGTTGCAGGACCACTTCTGCGCTCGGCCCTTCCGGCTGGCTGGTTTATTGCTGATAAATCTGGAGCC
GGTGAGCGTGGGTCTCGCGGTATCATTGCAGCACTGGGGCCAGATGGTAAGCCCTCCCGTATCGTAGTTA
TCTACACGACGGGGAGTCAGGCAACTATGGATGAACGAAATAGACAGATCGCTGAGATAGGTGCCTCACT
GATTAAGCATTGGTAACTGTCAGACCAAGTTTACTCATATATACTTTAGATTGATTTAAAACTTCATTTT
TAATTTAAAAGGATCTAGGTGAAGATCCTTTTTGATAATCTCATGACCAAAATCCCTTAACGTGAGTTTT
CGTTCCACTGAGCGTCAGACCCCGTAGAAAAGATCAAAGGATCTTCTTGAGATCCTTTTTTTCTGCGCGT
AATCTGCTGCTTGCAAACAAAAAAACCACCGCTACCAGCGGTGGTTTGTTTGCCGGATCAAGAGCTACCA
ACTCTTTTTCCGAAGGTAACTGGCTTCAGCAGAGCGCAGATACCAAATACTGTTCTTCTAGTGTAGCCGT
AGTTAGGCCACCACTTCAAGAACTCTGTAGCACCGCCTACATACCTCGCTCTGCTAATCCTGTTACCAGT
GGCTGCTGCCAGTGGCGATAAGTCGTGTCTTACCGGGTTGGACTCAAGACGATAGTTACCGGATAAGGCG
CAGCGGTCGGGCTGAACGGGGGGTTCGTGCACACAGCCCAGCTTGGAGCGAACGACCTACACCGAACTGA
GATACCTACAGCGTGAGCTATGAGAAAGCGCCACGCTTCCCGAAGGGAGAAAGGCGGACAGGTATCCGGT
AAGCGGCAGGGTCGGAACAGGAGAGCGCACGAGGGAGCTTCCAGGGGGAAACGCCTGGTATCTTTATAGT
CCTGTCGGGTTTCGCCACCTCTGACTTGAGCGTCGATTTTTGTGATGCTCGTCAGGGGGGCGGAGCCTAT
GGAAAAACGCCAGCAACGCGGCCTTTTTACGGTTCCTGGCCTTTTGCTGGCCTTTTGCTCACATGTTACC
GTCGACGATGTAGGTCACGGTCTCGAAGCCGCGGTGCGGGTGCCAGGGCGTGCCCTTGGGCTCCCCGGGC
GCGTACTCCACCTCACCCATCTGGTCCATCATGATGAACGGGTCGAGGTGGCGGTAGTTGATCCCGGCGA
ACGCGCGGCGCACCGGGAAGCCCTCGCCCTCGAAACCGCTGGGCGCGGTGGTCACGGTGAGCACGGGACG
TGCGACGGCGTCGGCGGGTGCGGATACGCGGGGCAGCGTCAGCGGGTTCTCGACGGTCACGGCGGGCATG
TCGACAAGCCGAACATATGGGCGCGCCTAGTATGTATGTAAGTTAATAAAACCCATTTTTGCGGAAAGTA
GATAAAAAAAACATTTTTTTTTTTTACTGCACTGGATATCATTGAACTTATCTGATCAGTTTTAAATTTA
CTTCGATCCAAGGGTATTTGATGTACCAGGTTCTTTCGATTACCTCTCACTCAAAATGACATTCCACTCA
AAGTCAGCGCTGTTTGCCTCCTTCTCTGTCCACAGAAATATCGCCGTCTCTTTCGCCGCTGCGTCCGCTA
TCTCTTTCGCCACCGTTTGTAGCGTTACGTAGCGTCAATGTCCGCCTTCAGTTGCATTTTGTCAGCGGTT
TCGTGACGAAGCTCCAAGCGGTTTACGCCATCAATTAAACACAAAGTGCTGTGCCAAAACTCCTCTCGCT
TCTTATTTTTGTTTGTTTTTTGAGTGATTGGGGTGGTGATTGGTTTTGGGTGGGTAAGCAGGGGAAAGTG
TGAAAAATCCCGGCAATGGGCCAAGAGGATCAGGAGCTATTAATTCGCGGAGGCAGCAAACACCCATCTG
CCGAGCATCTGAACAATGTGAGTAGTACATGTGCATACATCTTAAGTTCACTTGATCTATAGGAACTGCG
ATTGCAACATCAAATTGTCTGCGGCGTGAGAACTGCGACCCACAAAAATCCCAAACCGCAATTGCACAAA
CAAATAGTGACACGAAACAGATTATTCTGGTAGCTGTTCTCGCTATATAAGACAATTTTTGAGATCATAT
CATGATCAAGACATCTAAAGGCATTCATTTTCGACTATATTCTTTTTTACAAAAAATATAACAACCAGAT
ATTTTAAGCTGATCCTAGATGCACAAAAAATAAATAAAAGTATAAACCTACTTCGTAGGATACTTCGGGG
TACTTTTTGTTCGGGGTTAGATGAGCATAACGCTTGTAGTTGATATTTGAGATCCCCTATCATTGCAGGG
TGACAGCGGAGCGGCTTCGCAGAGCTGCATTAACCAGGGCTTCGGGCAGGCCAAAAACTACGGCACGCTC
CGGCCACCCAGTCCGCCGGAGGACTCCGGTTCAGGGAGCGGCCAACTAGCCGAGAACCTCACCTATGCCT
GGCACAATATGGACATCTTTGGGGCGGTCAATCAGCCGGGCTCCGGATGGCGGCAGCTGGTCAACCGGAC
ACGCGGACTATTCTGCAACGAGCGACACATACCGGCGCCCAGGAAACATTTGCTCAAGAACGGTGAGTTT
CTATTCGCAGTCGGCTGATCTGTGTGAAATCTTAATAAAGGGTCCAATTACCAATTTGAAACTCAGTTTG
CGGCGTGGCCTATCCGGGCGAACTTTTGGCCGTGATGGGCAGTTCCGGTGCCGGAAAGACGACCCTGCTG
AATGCCCTTGCCTTTCGATCGCCGCAGGGCATCCAAGTATCGCCATCCGGGATGCGACTGCTCAATGGCC
AACCTGTGGACGCCAAGGAGATGCAGGCCAGGTGCGCCTATGTCCAGCAGGATGACCTCTTTATCGGCTC
CCTAACGGCCAGGGAACACCTGATTTTCCAAGCCATGGTGCGGATGCCACGACATCTGACCTATCGGCAG
CGAGTGGCCCGCGTGGATCAGGTGATCCAGGAGCTTTCGCTCAGCAAATGTCAGCACACGATCATCGGTG
TGCCCGGCAGGGTGAAAGGTCTGTCCGGCGGAGAAAGGAAGCGTCTGGCATTCGCCTCCGAGGCTCTAAC
CGATCCGCCGCTTCTGATCTGCGATGAGCCCACCTCCGGACTGGACTCCTTTACCGCCCACAGCGTCGTC
CAGGTGCTGAAGAAGCTGTCGCAGAAGGGCAAGACCGTCATCCTGACCATTCATCAGCCGTCTTCCGAGC
TGTTTGAGCTCTTTGACAAGATCCTTCTGATGGCCGAGGGCAGGGTAGCTTTCTTGGGCACTCCCAGCGA
AGCCGTCGACTTCTTTTCCTAGTGAGTTCGATGTGTTTATTAAGGGTATCTAGTATTACATAACATCTCA
ACTCCTATCCAGCGTGGGTGCCCAGTGTCCTACCAACTACAATCCGGCGGACTTTTACGTACAGGTGTTG
GCCGTTGTGCCCGGACGGGAGATCGAGTCCCGTGATCGGATCGCCAAGATATGCGACAATTTTGCCATTA
GCAAAGTAGCCCGGGATATGGAGCAGTTGTTGGCCACCAAAAATCTGGAGAAGCCACTGGAGCAGCCGGA
GAATGGGTACACCTACAAGGCCACCTGGTTCATGCAGTTCCGGGCGGTCCTGTGGCGATCCTGGCTGTCG
GTGCTCAAGGAACCACTCCTCGTAAAAGTGCGACTTATTCAGACAACGGTGAGTGGTTCCAGTGGAAACA
AATGATATAACGCTTACAATTCTTGGAAACAAATTCGCTAGATTTTAGATAGAATTGCCTGATTCCACAC
CCTTCTTAGTTTTTTTCAATGAGATGTATAGTTTATAGTTTTGCAGAAGATAAATAAATTTCATTTAACT
CGCGAATATTAATGAGATGCGAGTAACATTTTAATTTGCAGATGGTTGCCATCTTGATTGGCCTCATCTT
TTTGGGCCAACAACTCACGCAAGTGGGTGTGATGAATATCAACGGAGCCATCTTCCTCTTCCTGACCAAC
ATGACCTTTCAAAACGTCTTTGCCACGATAAATGTAAGTCATGTTTAGAATACATTTGCATTTCAATAAT
TTACTAACTTTCTAATGAATCGATTCGATTTAGGTGTTCACCTCAGAGCTGCCAGTTTTTATGAGGGAGG
CCCGAAGTCGACTTTATCGCTGTGACACATACTTTCTGGGCAAAACGATTGCCGAATTGCCGCTTTTTCT
CACAGTGCCACTGGTCTTCACGGCGATTGCCTATCCGATGATCGGACTGCGGGCCGGAGTGCTGCACTTC
TTCAACTGCCTGGCGCTGGTCACTCTGGTGGCCAATGTGTCAACGTCCTTCGGATATCTAATATCCTGCG
CCAGCTCCTCGACCTCGATGGCGCTGTCTGTGGGTCCGCCGGTTATCATACCATTCCTGCTCTTTGGCGG
CTTCTTCTTGAACTCGGGCTCGGTGCCAGTATACCTCAAATGGTTGTCGTACCTCTCATGGTTCCGTTAC
GCCAACGAGGGTCTGCTGATTAACCAATGGGCGGACGTGGAGCCGGGCGAAATTAGCTGCACATCGTCGA
ACACCACGTGCCCCAGTTCGGGCAAGGTCATCCTGGAGACGCTTAACTTCTCCGCCGCCGATCTGCCGCT
GGACTACGTGGGTCTGGCCATTCTCATCGTGAGCTTCCGGGTGCTCGCATATCTGGCTCTAAGACTTCGG
GCCCGACGCAAGGAGTAGCCGACATATATCCGAAATAACTGCTTGTTTTTTTTTTTTACCATTATTACCA
TCGTGTTTACTGTTTATTGCCCCCTCAAAAAGCTAATGTAATTATATTTGTGCCAATAAAAACAAGATAT
GACCTATAGAATACAAGTATTTCCCCTTCGAACATCCCCACAAGTAGACTTTGGATTTGTCTTCTAACCA
AAAGACTTACACACCTGCATACCTTACATCAAAAACTCGTTTATCGCTACATAAAACACCGGGATATATT
TTTTATATACATACTTTTCAAATCGCGCGCCCTCTTCATAATTCACCTCCACCACACCACGTTTCGTAGT
TGCTCTTTCGCTGTCTCCCACCCGCTCTCCGCAACACATTCACCTTTTGTTCGACGACCTTGGAGCGACT
GTCGTTAGTTCCGCGCGATTCGGTTCGCTCAAATGGTTCCGAGTGGTTCATTTCGTCTCAATAGAAATTA
GTAATAAATATTTGTATGTACAATTTATTTGCTCCAATATATTTGTATATATTTCCCTCACAGCTATATT
TATTCTAATTTAATATTATGACTTTTTAAGGTAATTTTTTGTGACCTGTTCGGAGTGATTAGCGTTACAA
TTTGAACTGAAAGTGACATCCAGTGTTTGTTCCTTGTGTAGATGCATCTCAAAAAAATGGTGGGCATAAT
AGTGTTGTTTATATATATCAAAAATAACAACTATAATAATAAGAATACATTTAATTTAGAAAATGCTTGG
ATTTCACTGGAACTAGGGCGCGCCTCCGGAACATAATGGTGCAGGGCGCTGACTTCCGCGTTTCCAGACT
TTACGAAACACGGAAACCGAAGACCATTCATGTTGTTGCTCAGGTCGCAGACGTTTTGCAGCAGCAGTCG
CTTCACGTTCGCTCGCGTATCGGTGATTCATTCTGCTAACCAGTAAGGCAACCCCGCCAGCCTAGCCGGG
TCCTCAACGACAGGAGCACGATCATGCGCACCCGTGGCCAGGGCCGCAAGCTTGCATGCCTGCAGGTCGG
AGTACTGTCCTCCGAGCGGAGTACTGTCCTCCGAGCGGAGTACTGTCCTCCGAGCGGAGTACTGTCCTCC
GAGCGGAGTACTGTCCTCCGAGCGGAGACTCTAGCCCTAGGGCATGCCTGCAGGTCGGAGTACTGTCCTC
CGAGCGGAGTACTGTCCTCCGAGCGGAGTACTGTCCTCCGAGCGGAGTACTGTCCTCCGAGCGGAGTACT
GTCCTCCGAGCGGAGACTCTAGCGCTAGCGACGTCGAGCGCCGGAGTATAAATAGAGGCGCTTCGTCTAC
GGAGCGACAATTCAATTCAAACAAGCAAAGTGAACACGTCGCTAAGCGAAAGCTAAGCAAATAAACAAGC
GCAGCTGAACAAGCTAAACAATCTGCAGTAAAGTGCAAGTTAAAGTGAATCAATTAAAAGTAACCAGCAA
CCAAGTAAATCAACTGCAACTACTGAAATCTGCCAAGAAGTAATTATTGAATACAAGAAGAGAACTCTGA
ATAGATCTGCGGCCGCGGCTCGAGGGTACCTCTAGAATGGCTCCCGCAACGGAAGCCGACAACAACTTCG
ACACCCATGAATGGAAATCGGAATTCGCATCCACACGCTCTGGACGCAATTCTCCAAACATTTTTGCAAA
AGTTCGCCGGAAGCTTCTCCTGACTCCACCAGTTCGAAACGCCAGATCGCCACGTCTTACCGAAGAAGAG
CTGGATGCTTTGACAGGCGACTTACCATACGCAACCAACTACACATACGCATACAGCAAAATCTACGATC
CATCCTTGCCGGACCACTGGGAAGTGCCAAACCTTGGTGGTACTACTTCAGGATCACTCTCTGAGCAGGA
GCACTGGTCAGCGGCCAGTCTCAGCAGACAGCTTCTCTATATCCTCCGTTTCCCCGTCTACCTTGTTCTT
CACGTCATCACCTACATTTTGGAAGCTTTCTACCACGTCATCAAGATCACTAGCTTCACCATCTGGGACT
ACCTGTTGTATTTGGTGAAACTCGCGAAAACTCGTTACTACGCCTACCAAGATCATCGTCGCCGTACAGC
TCTCATTCGCAACCGGCAAGAGCCATTCTCCACTAAGGCTGCTCGTTCTATTCGTCGATTCTTTGAGATC
CTTGTCTACGTCGTGCTTACTCCTTACAGAATGCTCACAAGAAGTAACAATGGCGTGGAACAGTACCAGT
ACCGTTCGATCAAGGATCAATTGGAAAATGAGAGAGCTAGCAGAATGACGACAAGATCCCAAACATTGGA
AAGAAGCCGCAAGTTTGATGGATTATCGAAATCACCAGCACGCCGAGCAGCTCCAGCCTTTGTGAAGACT
AGTACAATTACCAGAATCACTGCCAAGGTGCTCTCGAGCTCTCCATTCGGAGAAGGAACGTCCGAAAATA
TAACCCCGACTGTTGTGACTACTAGAACAGTGAAGCAACGCTCAGTTACCCCAAGATTCCGCCAAACCCG
TGCCACTCGTGAAGCTATAACTCGAGCACTCGATACTCCGGAACTCGAAATCGACACACCACTCTCCACA
TATGGACTTCGAAGCCGAGGACTGAGTCATCTGAATACTCCTGAACCAACTTTTGACATTGGTCATGCTG
CTGCAACTTCCACGCCTTTGTTCCCACAAGAAACTTACAATTATCAATACGAAGAAGCGACAGGAAATAA
GATTAAAACTGCATTCACTTGGCTAGGTTACTTGATATTGTTCCCGTTCTTTGCGGCACGACATGTATGG
TATACGTTCTACGATTATGGAAAGAGTGCCTACATGAAGCTGACCAATTATCAGCAAGCGCCAATGGAGA
CTATTCATGTCAGAGATATCAACGAACCGGCACCAAGTTCATCAGATGTTCATGATGCTGTTGGTGTTTC
TTGGAGAATTCGAATTGCCGATTTCTTGAGCTCATTCGTAGCAACAATCGTTGAAGCGCATCAAGTGGTA
TTTGCAATGTTCAAAGGAGGAATTGTCGAGACAGTTTCCTATTTTGGAGGACTATTTGCTGGTCCTACCG
ATAAGAAATCATCAAAGTTCTCGTGGTGTCAAATTCTCGGTCTACTTCTGGCTCTTCTCTTCGCCATCTT
TCTCCTTGGATTCCTGACATCTGACAACACAGCAATAAGAGTTAAAGAAATTACCAAAGATAAGAATGCA
TCTAAGAAGTCGGAAGGATCCCTCCCAGCTGTGCCAATCTGGATTTCAGCTGCAAATCACGTTAAACATT
ACACATGGATGGTGAAGGAATTTGTTGTAGATATTGCATTTGACACGTACAACTATGGAAAGTCGACGAT
TGGTAGACTTGGCACTACTCCACGTTATGCTTGGGACCTGATTGCAAGCGGATGTGGCGCTGTTGGAAAT
GGCTTAAAATCTGTGCTCTCATCGAGTTTTCGATTCATCGATTTTTGTGCTGGAAAGCTATTTTACTATG
GCTCAGATGGGTTCTTGTCAGCAAACAAGTCTATCGGAACCTTTTTCAACGGTTGCTACGAGACCTTGTA
CAACGGATGCACAGCAATTGTTGGCCATACAAAGAGCTTCATCTACAATGCTTCAAATGCTGTTTACAAC
TTTTTCTCAACTATCTTTGCCGGTCTCTTAAACTTTTCTACTTCTTCCCAAAACTCCATTCTTTCTCTTC
TCAAGTCATTTGGCACCGGAATCACTAACATTTTTTATAACTTCATTTATGCACCAATCGCTGGAGTGTT
CAACTTTGCTGGTGATAACTACATGTATTTCTTCAATGAGGTAGCGGCAGTCTTTGGAAAAGTGTACAAC
TCCGTGGTTTCCGTGCTCAAAACTGTAATTAACTGGATTCTCTTCCTCATTGCCTACCCATTCAGTTTGT
GCACTCGTGCTTGGATTCGCATCAGCCAATATGCTCCAGAAGATGTTGTTCAAGTGATTCCAATTCCACA
AGCTATTACCCCAACTCCGGATGTGGAGCGTATTGTTGAAGAGCCACTGAGAAAAGTCACCGATGTGGAG
GACGAAGAACTAGTGATAATTCCCGCCCCCGCACCTAAACCTATCCCAGTCCCAGCGCCAACTCCGGCCC
CAGTAATTATCCATCAGACTAACGTTGTTGAGACTGTTGACAAAGATGCCATCATTAAGGAGGTAACGGA
GAAGCTTCGCGCCGAGTTGTCCGCCCAATTCCAGCAAGAGCTTAGCGCAAAGTTTGAGCAAAACTACAAC
ACAATTATTGAGCAACTGAAAATGGAAAACACCAACATTCAATATGATAAGAATCATTTGGAAGCTATCA
TCCGTCAAATGATCTACGAGTATGACACGGATAAAACTGGGAAAGTTGACTATGCCCTGGAGAGCTCAGG
TGGAGCTGTTGTGTCAACAAGATGCTCGGAGACGTACAAAAGCTACACAAGGCTGGAAAAGTTTTGGGAT
ATCCCAATCTACTATTTCCATTACTCTCCAAGAGTTGTCATTCAGAGAAATTCCAAATCCCTGTTTCCTG
GGGAATGCTGGTGCTTCAAAGAATCCCGTGGCTACATTGCTGTCGAGCTGTCTCATTTCATTGATGTTTC
TAGCATCAGCTATGAGCACATTGGATCAGAAGTTGCTCCAGAAGGGAACCGGTCGAGTGCTCCAAAGGGA
GTCCTCGTTTGGGCTTACAAGCAGATTGACGACCTGAACTCGAGAGTTTTGATTGGCGACTACACTTATG
ATCTTGATGGCCCGCCACTTCAATTCTTCCTTGCCAAGCACAAACCCGATTTTCCTGTCAAGTTTGTGGA
GCTCGAGGTGACAAGCAATTACGGAGCTCCGTTCACATGTCTCTACCGCCTTCGTGTTCATGGAAAAGTT
GTTCAAGTTGGAGGCGTGGCGCGCCTCGCCGCAGCCTCCGGCGGCGGAGGCTCTGGCGGAGGGGGCTCCC
TCGCAGCAGCCTCTGAATTCATGGTGAGCAAGGGCGAGGAGCTGTTCACCGGGGTGGTGCCCATCCTGGT
CGAGCTGGACGGCGACGTAAACGGCCACAAGTTCAGCGTGCGCGGCGAGGGCGAGGGCGATGCCACCAAC
GGCAAGCTGACCCTGAAGTTCATCTGCACCACCGGCAAGCTGCCCGTGCCCTGGCCCACCCTCGTGACCA
CCCTGACCTACGGCGTGCAGTGCTTCAGCCGCTACCCCGACCACATGAAGCAGCACGACTTCTTCAAGTC
CGCCATGCCCGAAGGCTACGTCCAGGAGCGCACCATCAGCTTCAAGGACGACGGCACCTACAAGACCCGC
GCCGAGGTGAAGTTCGAGGGCGACACCCTGGTGAACCGCATCGAGCTGAAGGGCATCGACTTCAAGGAGG
ACGGCAACATCCTGGGGCACAAGCTGGAGTACAACTTTAACAGCCACAACGTCTATATCACCGCCGACAA
GCAGAAGAACGGCATCAAGGCCAACTTCAAGATCCGCCACAACGTGGAGGACGGCAGCGTGCAGCTCGCC
GACCACTACCAGCAGAACACCCCCATCGGCGACGGCCCCGTGCTGCTGCCCGACAACCACTACCTGAGCA
CCCAGTCCGTGCTGAGCAAAGACCCCAACGAGAAGCGCGATCACATGGTCCTGCTGGAGTTCGTGACCGC
CGCCGGGATCACTCTCGGCATGGACGAGCTGTACAAGGGAGGCGGAGGTGCAAGATCTATGGTGAGCAAG
GGCGAGGAGCTGTTCACCGGGGTGGTGCCCATCCTGGTCGAGCTGGACGGCGACGTAAACGGCCACAAGT
TCAGCGTGCGCGGCGAGGGCGAGGGCGATGCCACCAACGGCAAGCTGACCCTGAAGTTCATCTGCACCAC
CGGCAAGCTGCCCGTGCCCTGGCCCACCCTCGTGACCACCCTGACCTACGGCGTGCAGTGCTTCAGCCGC
TACCCCGACCACATGAAGCAGCACGACTTCTTCAAGTCCGCCATGCCCGAAGGCTACGTCCAGGAGCGCA
CCATCAGCTTCAAGGACGACGGCACCTACAAGACCCGCGCCGAGGTGAAGTTCGAGGGCGACACCCTGGT
GAACCGCATCGAGCTGAAGGGCATCGACTTCAAGGAGGACGGCAACATCCTGGGGCACAAGCTGGAGTAC
AACTTTAACAGCCACAACGTCTATATCACCGCCGACAAGCAGAAGAACGGCATCAAGGCCAACTTCAAGA
TCCGCCACAACGTGGAGGACGGCAGCGTGCAGCTCGCCGACCACTACCAGCAGAACACCCCCATCGGCGA
CGGCCCCGTGCTGCTGCCCGACAACCACTACCTGAGCACCCAGTCCGTGCTGAGCAAAGACCCCAACGAG
AAGCGCGATCACATGGTCCTGCTGGAGTTCGTGACCGCCGCCGGGATCACTCTCGGCATGGACGAGCTGT
ACAAGAGATCTGAATTCTCTGCTGCGGCTCTGTCCGGCGGCGGAGGGTCAGGAGGCGGCGGTTCCGCCGC
CGCACTGGCGCGCCTCTAATCTAGAGGATCTTTGTGAAGGAACCTTACTTCTGTGGTGTGACATAATTGG
ACAAACTACCTACAGAGATTTAAAGCTCTAAGGTAAATATAAAATTTTTAAGTGTATAATGTGTTAAACT
ACTGATTCTAATTGTTTGTGTATTTTAGATTCCAACCTATGGAACTGATGAATGGGAGCAGTGGTGGAAT
GCCTTTAATGAGGAAAACCTGTTTTGCTCAGAAGAAATGCCATCTAGTGATGATGAGGCTACTGCTGACT
CTCAACATTCTACTCCTCCAAAAAAGAAGAGAAAGGTAGAAGACCCCAAGGACTTTCCTTCAGAATTGCT
AAGTTTTTTGAGTCATGCTGTGTTTAGTAATAGAACTCTTGCTTGCTTTGCTATTTACACCACAAAGGAA
AAAGCTGCACTGCTATACAAGAAAATTATGGAAAAATATTTGATGTATAGTGCCTTGACTAGAGATCATA
ATCAGCCATACCACATTTGTAGAGGTTTTACTTGCTTTAAAAAACCTCCCACACCTCCCCCTGAACCTGA
AACATAAAATGAATGCAATTGTTGTTGTTAACTTGTTTATTGCAGCTTATAATGGTTACAAATAAAGCAA
TAGCATCACAAATTTCACAAATAAAGCATTTTTTTCACTGCATTCTAGTTGTGGTTTGTCCAAACTCATC
AATGTATCTTATCATGTCTGGATCGATCTGGCCGGCCGTTTAAACGAATTCTTGAAGACGAAAGGGCCTC
GTGATACGCCTATTTTTATAGGTTAATGTCATGATAATAATGGTTTCTTA
Features (pLannotate 1.2.2; 19 found; start..end, strand, type, name):
     31..135     +  promoter       AmpR promoter: bla
    136..996     +  CDS            AmpR: β-lactamase; bla; confers resistance to ampicillin, carbenicillin, and related antibiotics
   1167..1755    +  rep_origin     ori: high-copy-number ColE1/pMB1/pBR322/pUC origin of replication
   1842..1911    +  protein_bind   attB: attB site for the φC31 integrase (Groth et al., 2000) phage φC31 integrase
   2127..6246    +  gene           mini-white: white; This modified version of the white gene lacks part of the first intron.
   6251..6406    +  CDS            YPB1_ECOLX (fragment): Protein predicted: Swiss-Prot protein existence level 4. From Escherichia coli.
   6488..6509    -  misc_feature   MCS (fragment): pUC18/19 multiple cloning site
   6508..6602    +  protein_bind   5X UAS: five tandem copies of the "ScaI site" 17-mer CGGAGTACTGTCCTCCG, an upstream activating sequence (UAS) that efficiently binds yeast Gal4 (Webster et al., 1988; Pfeiffer et al., 2010) GAL4
   6636..6730    +  protein_bind   5X UAS: five tandem copies of the "ScaI site" 17-mer CGGAGTACTGTCCTCCG, an upstream activating sequence (UAS) that efficiently binds yeast Gal4 (Webster et al., 1988; Pfeiffer et al., 2010) GAL4
   6761..6999    +  promoter       hsp70 promoter: Drosophila melanogaster hsp70Bb promoter
   7037..10369   +  CDS            unc-84: UNC84_CAEEL - Experimental evidence at protein level: Swiss-Prot protein existence level 1. Involved in nuclear migration and anchoring in hypodermal precursor cells (PubMed:10375507, PubMed:11748140, PubMed:12169658, PubMed:11907270, PubMed:16481402, PubMed:20921138, PubMed:21411627, PubMed:23150597, PubMed:25023515, PubMed:25057012). Most likely recruits anc-1 to the nuclear envelope where anc-1 functions to tether the nucleus to the actin cytoskeleton (PubMed:12169658). Component of the unc-83-unc-84 LINC (LInker of Nucleoskeleton and Cytoskeleton) complex where it recruits and interacts wi
  10451..11167   +  CDS            superfolder GFP: GFP variant that folds robustly even when fused to poorly folded proteins (Pédelacq et al., 2006) mammalian codon-optimized
  11189..11905   +  CDS            superfolder GFP: GFP variant that folds robustly even when fused to poorly folded proteins (Pédelacq et al., 2006) mammalian codon-optimized
  11997..12071   +  CDS            small t antigen (fragment): SV40 (simian virus 40) small t antigen
  12073..12138   +  intron         small t intron: SV40 (simian virus 40) small t antigen intron
  12268..12288   +  CDS            SV40 NLS: nuclear localization signal of SV40 (simian virus 40) large T antigen
  12295..12429   +  CDS            LT_POVHA (fragment): Protein inferred from homology: Swiss-Prot protein existence level 3. Isoform large T antigen is a key early protein essential for both driving viral replication and inducing cellular transformation. Plays a role in viral genome replication by driving entry of quiescent cells into the cell cycle and by autoregulating the synthesis of viral early mRNA. Displays highly oncogenic activities by corrupting the host cellular checkpoint mechanisms that guard cell division and the transcription, replication, and repair of DNA. Participates in the modulation of cellular gene expression preceeding viral
  12454..12537   +  CDS            large T antigen (fragment): large T antigen from SV40 (simian virus 40)
  12560..12694   +  polyA_signal   SV40 poly(A) signal: SV40 polyadenylation signal
