[The description below was written by a language model from this plasmid's Addgene catalogue record and pLannotate feature annotations shown in this document.]
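Description:
pMUH_unc84_2XGFP is a Drosophila GAL4-responsive transgenesis vector built on the pJFRC-MUH backbone, described in the catalogue as a 10XUAS, φC31-based expression vector. It is maintained in E. coli as a high-copy plasmid through a ColE1/pUC-type origin and an ampicillin resistance (β-lactamase) cassette. For fly work it carries a φC31 attB site, which allows integrase-mediated insertion into a defined attP landing site in the genome. It also carries the mini-white gene, whose eye-colour phenotype is used to identify transformants.

The expression unit consists of two tandem 5X UAS blocks (ten GAL4 binding sites in total) upstream of the Drosophila hsp70Bb basal promoter, so transcription depends on GAL4 supplied by a driver line. This drives the C. elegans unc-84 coding sequence, cloned between XbaI sites, which encodes a component of the LINC complex at the nuclear envelope. The insert carries two recorded amino acid differences from the reference protein (F279L and L500P). Two tandem copies of superfolder GFP are fused to its C terminus. The transcript ends in an SV40-derived 3′ region containing the small t intron and the SV40 polyadenylation signal. The annotated T antigen fragments and NLS hit lie within this SV40 segment and are probably not expressed parts of the fusion.

The associated publication concerns cell type-specific genomics of Drosophila neurons. This fits use of the construct to mark the nuclei of GAL4-defined cell populations with a GFP-tagged nuclear envelope protein, although the record does not spell out the downstream procedure. The sequenced record is 12,790 nt, somewhat shorter than the roughly 13,300 bp total listed in the catalogue.
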