Addgene plasmid #46023: pMUH_unc84_2XGFP
Depositing lab: Sean Eddy. Depositing organization: HHMI, Janelia Research Campus. Publication: Cell type-specific genomics of Drosophila neurons. Henry GL, Davis FP, Picard S, Eddy SR. Nucleic Acids Res. 2012 Oct;40(19):9691-704. doi: 10.1093/nar/gks671. Epub 2012 Aug 1. PubMed 22855560.
Backbone
  Vector backbone: pJFRC-MUH
  Backbone manufacturer: Barret Pfeiffer
  Backbone size w/o insert (bp): 7800
  Total vector size (bp): 13300
  Vector type: 10XUAS-phi31-expression vector
Growth in bacteria
  Bacterial resistance: Ampicillin, 100 μg/mL
  Growth temperature: 37°C
  Growth strain: DH5alpha
  Copy number: High Copy
Gene/Insert
  Gene/Insert name: UNC-84
  Insert size (bp): 5500
  Mutation: Two amino acid mutations (F279L and L500P) compared to GenBank ref seq NP_001024707.1
  Entrez Gene: unc-84 (a.k.a. CELE_F54B11.3)
  Promoter: 10XUAS
  Tag / fusion protein: 2XGFP (C terminal on insert)
  Cloning method: Restriction Enzyme; 5′ cloning site XbaI (not destroyed); 3′ cloning site XbaI (not destroyed)
  Sequencing primers: 5′ MUHU2: ATAAACAAGCGCAGCTGAACAAGC; 3′ MUHD1: AGAATGTTGAGAGTCAGCAGTAGC
Terms and licenses: Academic/Nonprofit Terms; Industry Terms: Not Available to Industry
How to cite: pMUH_unc84_2XGFP was a gift from Sean Eddy (Addgene plasmid # 46023 ; http://n2t.net/addgene:46023 ; RRID:Addgene_46023)
