>Addgene plasmid #46023 | pMUH_unc84_2XGFP | addgene partial sequence | sequence record 74328 | wUnc84-F 5'-ATGTCTCTACCGCCTTCGTG-3'
GCGTGGCGCGCCTCGCCGCAGCCTCCGGCGGCGGAGGCTCTGGCGGAGGGGGCTCCCTCGCAGCAGCCTC
TGAATTCATGGTGAGCAAGGGCGAGGAGCTGTTCACCGGGGTGGTGCCCATCCTGGTCGAGCTGGACGGC
GACGTAAACGGCCACAAGTTCAGCGTGCGCGGCGAGGGCGAGGGCGATGCCACCAACGGCAAGCTGACCC
TGAAGTTCATCTGCACCACCGGCAAGCTGCCCGTGCCCTGGCCCACCCTCGTGACCACCCTGACCTACGG
CGTGCAGTGCTTCAGCCGCTACCCCGACCACATGAAGCAGCACGACTTCTTCAAGTCCGCCATGCCCGAA
GGCTACGTCCAGGAGCGCACCATCAGCTTCAAGGACGACGGCACCTACAAGACCCGCGCCGAGGTGAAGT
TCGAGGGCGACACCCTGGTGAACCGCATCGAGCTGAAGGGCATCGACTTCAAGGAGGACGGCAACATCCT
GGGGCACAAGCTGGAGTACAACTTTAACAGCCACAACGTCTATATCACCGCCGACAAGCAGAAGAACGGC
ATCAAGGCCAACTTCAAGATCCGCCACAACGTGGAGGACGGCAGCGTGCAGCTCGCCGACCACTACCAGC
AGAACACCCCCATCGGCGACGGCCCCGTGCTGCTGCCCGACAACCACTACCTGAGCACCCAGTCCGTGCT
GAGCAAAGACCCCAACGAGAAGCGCGATCACATGGTCCTGCTGGAGTTCGTGACCGCCGCCGGGATCACT
CTCGGCATGGAC
