>Addgene plasmid #46023 | pMUH_unc84_2XGFP | addgene partial sequence | sequence record 74329 | wUnc84-R 5'-GCGTATGGTAAGTCGCCTGT-3'
GTGGCGATCTGGCGTTTCGAACTGGTGGAGTCAGGAGAAGCTTCCGGCGAACTTTTGCAAAAATGTTTGG
AGAATTGCGTCCAGAGCGTGTGGATGCGAATTCCGATTTCCATTCATGGGTGTCGAAGTTGTTGTCGGCT
TCCGTTGCGGGAGCCATTCTAGAGGTACCCTCGAGCCGCGGCCGCAGATCTATTCAGAGTTCTCTTCTTG
TATTCAATAATTACTTCTTGGCAGATTTCAGTAGTTGCAGTTGATTTACTTGGTTGCTGGTTACTTTTAA
TTGATTCACTTTAACTTGCACTTTACTGCAGATTGTTTAGCTTGTTCAGCTGCGCTTGTTTATTTGCTTA
GCTTTCGCTTAGCGACGTGTTCACTTTGCTTGTTTGAATTGAATTGTCGCTCCGTAGACGAAGCGCCTCT
ATTTATACTCCGGCGCTCGACGTCGCTAGCGCTAGAGTCTCCGCTCGGAGGACAGTACTCCGCTCGGAGG
ACAGTACTCCGCTCGGAGGACAGTACTCCGCTCGGAGGACAGTACTCCGCTCGGAGGACAGTACTCCGAC
CTGCAGGCATGCCCTAGGGCTAGAGTCTCCGCTCGGAGGACAGTACTCCGCTCGGAGGACAGTACTCCGC
TCGGAGGACAGTACTCCGCTCGGAGGACAGTACTCCGCTCGGAGGACAGTACTCCGACCTGCAGGCATGC
AAGCTTGCGGCCCTGGCCACGGGTGCGCATGATCGTGCTCCTGTCGTTGAGGACCCGGCTAGGCTGGCGG
GGTTGCCTTACTGGTTAGCAGAATGAATCACCGATACGCGAGCGAACGTGAAGCGACTGCTGCTGCA
