>Addgene plasmid #46023 | pMUH_unc84_2XGFP | addgene partial sequence | sequence record 74330 | hsp70-F 5'-GAGCGCCGGAGTATAAATAGAG-3'
ACAAGCAAAGTGAACACGTCGCTAAGCGAAAGCTAAGCAAATAAACAAGCGCAGCTGAACAAGCTAAACA
ATCTGCAGTAAAGTGCAAGTTAAAGTGAATCAATTAAAAGTAACCAGCAACCAAGTAAATCAACTGCAAC
TACTGAAATCTGCCAAGAAGTAATTATTGAATACAAGAAGAGAACTCTGAATAGATCTGCGGCCGCGGCT
CGAGGGTACCTCTAGAATGGCTCCCGCAACGGAAGCCGACAACAACTTCGACACCCATGAATGGAAATCG
GAATTCGCATCCACACGCTCTGGACGCAATTCTCCAAACATTTTTGCAAAAGTTCGCCGGAAGCTTCTCC
TGACTCCACCAGTTCGAAACGCCAGATCGCCACGTCTTACCGAAGAAGAGCTGGATGCTTTGACAGGCGA
CTTACCATACGCAACCAACTACACATACGCATACAGCAAAATCTACGATCCATCCTTGCCGGACCACTGG
GAAGTGCCAAACCTTGGTGGTACTACTTCAGGATCACTCTCTGAGCAGGAGCACTGGTCAGCGGCCAGTC
TCAGCAGACAGCTTCTCTATATCCTCCGTTTCCCCGTCTACCTTGTTCTTCACGTCATCACCTACATTTT
GGAAGCTTTCTACCACGTCATCAAGATCACTAGCTTCACCATCTGGGACTACCTGTTGTATTTGGTGAAA
CTCGCGAAAACTCGTTACTACGCCTACCAAGATCATCGTCGCCGTACAGCTCTCATTCGCAACCGGCAAG
AGCCATTCTCCACTAA
